Addgene plasmid #234891: pHUE-eGFP-Clu-beta-tail
Purpose: Expression of a His6-Ubiquitin-eGFP-Clu(204-227) fusion protein
Depositing lab: Franz-Ulrich Hartl. Depositing organization: Max Planck Institute of Biochemistry.
Backbone
  Vector backbone: pHUE
  Backbone size w/o insert (bp): 6730
  Vector type: Bacterial Expression
Growth in bacteria
  Bacterial resistance: Ampicillin, 100 μg/mL
  Growth temperature: Room Temperature
  Growth strain: DH5alpha
  Copy number: High Copy
Gene/Insert
  Gene/Insert name: eGFP-Clu(204-227)
  Species: H. sapiens (human)
  Entrez Gene: CLU (a.k.a. AAG4, APO-J, APOJ, CLI, CLU1, CLU2, KUB1, NA1/NA2, SGP-2, SGP2, SP-40, TRPM-2, TRPM2)
  Promoter: T7
  Tag / fusion protein: His6-Ubiquitin (N terminal on insert)
  Cloning method: Restriction Enzyme; 5′ cloning site Unknown (unknown if destroyed)
Terms and licenses: Academic/Nonprofit Terms; Industry Terms: Not Available to Industry
How to cite: pHUE-eGFP-Clu-beta-tail was a gift from Franz-Ulrich Hartl (Addgene plasmid # 234891 ; http://n2t.net/addgene:234891 ; RRID:Addgene_234891)
