[The description below was written by a language model from this plasmid's Addgene catalogue record and pLannotate feature annotations shown in this document.]
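Description:
pHUE-eGFP-Clu-beta-tail is a bacterial expression plasmid built on the pHUE backbone, a pET-style histidine-tagged ubiquitin fusion vector for producing recombinant proteins in E. coli. It carries a ColE1/pMB1-type origin together with the pBR322 bom region and the rop gene. The catalogue lists it as high copy, although rop normally moderates copy number. Selection is by ampicillin through the β-lactamase gene under its own promoter. Several fragments of the tetracycline resistance gene are annotated, but these are interrupted backbone remnants and are not expected to be functional. The sequenced record is 6,694 nt, slightly shorter than the backbone size stated in the catalogue, so that figure should be treated as approximate.

The expression cassette is driven by a T7 promoter followed by a lac operator and the T7 gene 10 ribosome binding site. A plasmid-borne lacI gene supplies repressor, so transcription is IPTG-inducible in hosts that provide T7 RNA polymerase. The open reading frame begins with a His6 tag (detected as a fragment of a composite tag) and a thrombin cleavage site, followed by ubiquitin fused directly to EGFP. According to the catalogue, residues 204-227 of human clusterin (CLU), described in the plasmid name as the beta tail, follow EGFP. This short segment is not separately annotated but would fall in the gap between EGFP and the T7 terminator region.

The His6 tag allows metal-affinity purification. In ubiquitin fusion systems of this kind, the ubiquitin moiety generally aids expression and can be removed by a deubiquitinating enzyme. The record gives the purpose only as expression of the His6-Ubiquitin-eGFP-Clu(204-227) fusion and does not specify downstream applications.
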