Features (pLannotate 1.2.2; 21 found; start..end, strand, type, name):
     21..39      +  promoter       T7 promoter: promoter for bacteriophage T7 RNA polymerase
     40..64      +  protein_bind   lac operator: The lac repressor binds to the lac operator to inhibit transcription in E. coli. This inhibition can be relieved by adding lactose or isopropyl-β-D-thiogalactopyranoside (IPTG). lac repressor encoded by lacI
     79..101     +  RBS            RBS: efficient ribosome binding site from bacteriophage T7 gene 10 (Olins and Rangwala, 1989)
    120..136     +  CDS            capTEV™ (fragment): composite tag for in vivo biotinylation, TEV protease cleavage, and 6xHis tagging
    147..164     +  CDS            thrombin site: thrombin recognition and cleavage site
    168..395     +  CDS            UBIQ_CERCA: Experimental evidence at protein level: Swiss-Prot protein existence level 1. Ubiquitin exists either covalently attached to another protein, or free (unanchored). When covalently bound, it is conjugated to target proteins via an isopeptide bond either as a monomer (monoubiquitin), a polymer linked via different Lys residues of the ubiquitin (polyubiquitin chains) or a linear polymer linked via the initiator Met of the ubiquitin (linear polyubiquitin chains). Polyubiquitin chains, when attached to a target protein, have different functions depending on the Lys residue of the ubiquitin that is
    396..1112    +  CDS            EGFP: EGFP is a basic (constitutively fluorescent) green fluorescent protein published in 1996, derived from Aequorea victoria. It is reported to be a rapidly-maturing weak dimer with moderate acid sensitivity.
   1199..1248    +  CDS            SET1 (fragment): solubility-enhancement tag derived from T7 phage gene 10B
   1256..1303    +  terminator     T7 terminator: transcription terminator for bacteriophage T7 RNA polymerase
   1326..1430    -  CDS            TcR (fragment): tetracycline efflux protein; tet; confers resistance to tetracycline
   1592..1696    +  promoter       AmpR promoter: bla
   1697..2557    +  CDS            AmpR: β-lactamase; bla; confers resistance to ampicillin, carbenicillin, and related antibiotics
   2728..3316    +  rep_origin     ori: high-copy-number ColE1/pMB1/pBR322/pUC origin of replication
   3502..3641    -  misc_feature   bom: basis of mobility region from pBR322
   3743..3934    -  CDS            rop: Rop protein, which maintains plasmids at low copy number; rop
   3951..4331    +  CDS            YPB1_ECOLX: Protein predicted: Swiss-Prot protein existence level 4. From Escherichia coli.
   4573..5197    -  CDS            TcR (fragment): tetracycline efflux protein; tet; confers resistance to tetracycline
   5212..5233    -  protein_bind   CAP binding site: CAP binding activates transcription in the presence of cAMP. E. coli catabolite activator protein
   5246..6328    -  CDS            lacI: lac repressor; lacI; The lac repressor binds to the lac operator to inhibit transcription in E. coli. This inhibition can be relieved by adding lactose or isopropyl-β-D-thiogalactopyranoside (IPTG).
   6329..6406    -  promoter       lacI promoter: lacI
   6414..6693    -  CDS            TcR (fragment): tetracycline efflux protein; tet; confers resistance to tetracycline
>Addgene plasmid #234891 | pHUE-eGFP-Clu-beta-tail | addgene full sequence | sequence record 476189 | Addgene NGS Result
AGATCTCGATCCCGCGAAATTAATACGACTCACTATAGGGGAATTGTGAGCGGATAACAATTCCCCTCTA
GAAATAATTTTGTTTAACTTTAAGAAGGAGATATACCATGGGCAGCAGCCATCATCATCATCATCACAGC
AGCGGCCTGGTGCCGCGCGGCAGCCATATGCAGATCTTTGTGAAGACCCTCACTGGCAAAACCATCACCC
TTGAGGTCGAGCCCAGTGACACCATTGAGAATGTCAAAGCCAAAATTCAAGACAAGGAGGGTATCCCACC
TGACCAGCAGCGTCTGATATTTGCCGGCAAACAGCTGGAGGATGGCCGCACTCTCTCAGACTACAACATC
CAGAAAGAGTCCACCCTGCACCTGGTGTTGCGCCTCCGCGGTGGTATGGTGAGCAAGGGCGAGGAGCTGT
TCACCGGGGTGGTGCCCATCCTGGTCGAGCTGGACGGCGACGTAAACGGCCACAAGTTCAGCGTGTCCGG
CGAGGGCGAGGGCGATGCCACCTACGGCAAGCTGACCCTGAAGTTCATCTGCACCACCGGCAAGCTGCCC
GTGCCCTGGCCCACCCTCGTGACCACCCTGACCTACGGCGTGCAGTGCTTCAGCCGCTACCCCGACCACA
TGAAGCAGCACGACTTCTTCAAGTCCGCCATGCCCGAAGGCTACGTCCAGGAGCGCACCATCTTCTTCAA
GGACGACGGCAACTACAAGACCCGCGCCGAGGTGAAGTTCGAGGGCGACACCCTGGTGAACCGCATCGAG
CTGAAGGGCATCGACTTCAAGGAGGACGGCAACATCCTGGGGCACAAGCTGGAGTACAACTACAACAGCC
ACAACGTCTATATCATGGCCGACAAGCAGAAGAACGGCATCAAGGTGAACTTCAAGATCCGCCACAACAT
CGAGGACGGCAGCGTGCAGCTCGCCGACCACTACCAGCAGAACACCCCCATCGGCGACGGCCCCGTGCTG
CTGCCCGACAACCACTACCTGAGCACCCAGTCCGCCCTGAGCAAAGACCCCAACGAGAAGCGCGATCACA
TGGTCCTGCTGGAGTTCGTGACCGCCGCCGGGATCACTCTCGGCATGGACGAGCTGTACAAGTACCACTA
CCTGCCCTTCAGCCTGCCCCACCGGAGGCCTCACTTCTTCTTTCCCAAGTCCCGCATCGTCCGCTAAGCT
TAGATCCGGCTGCTAACAAAGCCCGAAAGGAAGCTGAGTTGGCTGCTGCCACCGCTGAGCAATAACTAGC
ATAACCCCTTGGGGCCTCTAAACGGGTCTTGAGGGGTTTTTTGCTGAAAGGAGGAACTATATCCGGATAT
CCCGCAAGAGGCCCGGCAGTACCGGCATAACCAAGCCTATGCCTACAGCATCCAGGGTGACGGTGCCGAG
GATGACGATGAGCGCATTGTTAGATTTCATACACGGTGCCTGACTGCGTTAGCAATTTAACTGTGATAAA
CTACCGCATTAAAGCTAATTCTTGAAGACGAAAGGGCCTCGTGATACGCCTATTTTTATAGGTTAATGTC
ATGATAATAATGGTTTCTTAGACGTCAGGTGGCACTTTTCGGGGAAATGTGCGCGGAACCCCTATTTGTT
TATTTTTCTAAATACATTCAAATATGTATCCGCTCATGAGACAATAACCCTGATAAATGCTTCAATAATA
TTGAAAAAGGAAGAGTATGAGTATTCAACATTTCCGTGTCGCCCTTATTCCCTTTTTTGCGGCATTTTGC
CTTCCTGTTTTTGCTCACCCAGAAACGCTGGTGAAAGTAAAAGATGCTGAAGATCAGTTGGGTGCACGAG
TGGGTTACATCGAACTGGATCTCAACAGCGGTAAGATCCTTGAGAGTTTTCGCCCCGAAGAACGTTTTCC
AATGATGAGCACTTTTAAAGTTCTGCTATGTGGCGCGGTATTATCCCGTGTTGACGCCGGGCAAGAGCAA
CTCGGTCGCCGCATACACTATTCTCAGAATGACTTGGTTGAGTACTCACCAGTCACAGAAAAGCATCTTA
CGGATGGCATGACAGTAAGAGAATTATGCAGTGCTGCCATAACCATGAGTGATAACACTGCGGCCAACTT
ACTTCTGACAACGATCGGAGGACCGAAGGAGCTAACCGCTTTTTTGCACAACATGGGGGATCATGTAACT
CGCCTTGATCGTTGGGAACCGGAGCTGAATGAAGCCATACCAAACGACGAGCGTGACACCACGATGCCTG
CAGCAATGGCAACAACGTTGCGCAAACTATTAACTGGCGAACTACTTACTCTAGCTTCCCGGCAACAATT
AATAGACTGGATGGAGGCGGATAAAGTTGCAGGACCACTTCTGCGCTCGGCCCTTCCGGCTGGCTGGTTT
ATTGCTGATAAATCTGGAGCCGGTGAGCGTGGGTCTCGCGGTATCATTGCAGCACTGGGGCCAGATGGTA
AGCCCTCCCGTATCGTAGTTATCTACACGACGGGGAGTCAGGCAACTATGGATGAACGAAATAGACAGAT
CGCTGAGATAGGTGCCTCACTGATTAAGCATTGGTAACTGTCAGACCAAGTTTACTCATATATACTTTAG
ATTGATTTAAAACTTCATTTTTAATTTAAAAGGATCTAGGTGAAGATCCTTTTTGATAATCTCATGACCA
AAATCCCTTAACGTGAGTTTTCGTTCCACTGAGCGTCAGACCCCGTAGAAAAGATCAAAGGATCTTCTTG
AGATCCTTTTTTTCTGCGCGTAATCTGCTGCTTGCAAACAAAAAAACCACCGCTACCAGCGGTGGTTTGT
TTGCCGGATCAAGAGCTACCAACTCTTTTTCCGAAGGTAACTGGCTTCAGCAGAGCGCAGATACCAAATA
CTGTCCTTCTAGTGTAGCCGTAGTTAGGCCACCACTTCAAGAACTCTGTAGCACCGCCTACATACCTCGC
TCTGCTAATCCTGTTACCAGTGGCTGCTGCCAGTGGCGATAAGTCGTGTCTTACCGGGTTGGACTCAAGA
CGATAGTTACCGGATAAGGCGCAGCGGTCGGGCTGAACGGGGGGTTCGTGCACACAGCCCAGCTTGGAGC
GAACGACCTACACCGAACTGAGATACCTACAGCGTGAGCTATGAGAAAGCGCCACGCTTCCCGAAGGGAG
AAAGGCGGACAGGTATCCGGTAAGCGGCAGGGTCGGAACAGGAGAGCGCACGAGGGAGCTTCCAGGGGGA
AACGCCTGGTATCTTTATAGTCCTGTCGGGTTTCGCCACCTCTGACTTGAGCGTCGATTTTTGTGATGCT
CGTCAGGGGGGCGGAGCCTATGGAAAAACGCCAGCAACGCGGCCTTTTTACGGTTCCTGGCCTTTTGCTG
GCCTTTTGCTCACATGTTCTTTCCTGCGTTATCCCCTGATTCTGTGGATAACCGTATTACCGCCTTTGAG
TGAGCTGATACCGCTCGCCGCAGCCGAACGACCGAGCGCAGCGAGTCAGTGAGCGAGGAAGCGGAAGAGC
GCCTGATGCGGTATTTTCTCCTTACGCATCTGTGCGGTATTTCACACCGCAATGGTGCACTCTCAGTACA
ATCTGCTCTGATGCCGCATAGTTAAGCCAGTATACACTCCGCTATCGCTACGTGACTGGGTCATGGCTGC
GCCCCGACACCCGCCAACACCCGCTGACGCGCCCTGACGGGCTTGTCTGCTCCCGGCATCCGCTTACAGA
CAAGCTGTGACCGTCTCCGGGAGCTGCATGTGTCAGAGGTTTTCACCGTCATCACCGAAACGCGCGAGGC
AGCTGCGGTAAAGCTCATCAGCGTGGTCGTGAAGCGATTCACAGATGTCTGCCTGTTCATCCGCGTCCAG
CTCGTTGAGTTTCTCCAGAAGCGTTAATGTCTGGCTTCTGATAAAGCGGGCCATGTTAAGGGCGGTTTTT
TCCTGTTTGGTCACTGATGCCTCCGTGTAAGGGGGATTTCTGTTCATGGGGGTAATGATACCGATGAAAC
GAGAGAGGATGCTCACGATACGGGTTACTGATGATGAACATGCCCGGTTACTGGAACGTTGTGAGGGTAA
ACAACTGGCGGTATGGATGCGGCGGGACCAGAGAAAAATCACTCAGGGTCAATGCCAGCGCTTCGTTAAT
ACAGATGTAGGTGTTCCACAGGGTAGCCAGCAGCATCCTGCGATGCAGATCCGGAACATAATGGTGCAGG
GCGCTGACTTCCGCGTTTCCAGACTTTACGAAACACGGAAACCGAAGACCATTCATGTTGTTGCTCAGGT
CGCAGACGTTTTGCAGCAGCAGTCGCTTCACGTTCGCTCGCGTATCGGTGATTCATTCTGCTAACCAGTA
AGGCAACCCCGCCAGCCTAGCCGGGTCCTCAACGACAGGAGCACGATCATGCGCACCCGTGGCCAGGACC
CAACGCTGCCCGAGATGCGCCGCGTGCGGCTGCTGGAGATGGCGGACGCGATGGATATGTTCTGCCAAGG
GTTGGTTTGCGCATTCACAGTTCTCCGCAAGAATTGATTGGCTCCAATTCTTGGAGTGGTGAATCCGTTA
GCGAGGTGCCGCCGGCTTCCATTCAGGTCGAGGTGGCCCGGCTCCATGCACCGCGACGCAACGCGGGGAG
GCAGACAAGGTATAGGGCGGCGCCTACAATCCATGCCAACCCGTTCCATGTGCTCGCCGAGGCGGCATAA
ATCGCCGTGACGATCAGCGGTCCAATGATCGAAGTTAGGCTGGTAAGAGCCGCGAGCGATCCTTGAAGCT
GTCCCTGATGGTCGTCATCTACCTGCCTGGACAGCATGGCCTGCAACGCGGGCATCCCGATGCCGCCGGA
AGCGAGAAGAATCATAATGGGGAAGGCCATCCAGCCTCGCGTCGCGAACGCCAGCAAGACGTAGCCCAGC
GCGTCGGCCGCCATGCCGGCGATAATGGCCTGCTTCTCGCCGAAACGTTTGGTGGCGGGACCAGTGACGA
AGGCTTGAGCGAGGGCGTGCAAGATTCCGAATACCGCAAGCGACAGGCCGATCATCGTCGCGCTCCAGCG
AAAGCGGTCCTCGCCGAAAATGACCCAGAGCGCTGCCGGCACCTGTCCTACGAGTTGCATGATAAAGAAG
ACAGTCATAAGTGCGGCGACGATAGTCATGCCCCGCGCCCACCGGAAGGAGCTGACTGGGTTGAAGGCTC
TCAAGGGCATCGGTCGAGATCCCGGTGCCTAATGAGTGAGCTAACTTACATTAATTGCGTTGCGCTCACT
GCCCGCTTTCCAGTCGGGAAACCTGTCGTGCCAGCTGCATTAATGAATCGGCCAACGCGCGGGGAGAGGC
GGTTTGCGTATTGGGCGCCAGGGTGGTTTTTCTTTTCACCAGTGAGACGGGCAACAGCTGATTGCCCTTC
ACCGCCTGGCCCTGAGAGAGTTGCAGCAAGCGGTCCACGCTGGTTTGCCCCAGCAGGCGAAAATCCTGTT
TGATGGTGGTTAACGGCGGGATATAACATGAGCTGTCTTCGGTATCGTCGTATCCCACTACCGAGATATC
CGCACCAACGCGCAGCCCGGACTCGGTAATGGCGCGCATTGCGCCCAGCGCCATCTGATCGTTGGCAACC
AGCATCGCAGTGGGAACGATGCCCTCATTCAGCATTTGCATGGTTTGTTGAAAACCGGACATGGCACTCC
AGTCGCCTTCCCGTTCCGCTATCGGCTGAATTTGATTGCGAGTGAGATATTTATGCCAGCCAGCCAGACG
CAGACGCGCCGAGACAGAACTTAATGGGCCCGCTAACAGCGCGATTTGCTGGTGACCCAATGCGACCAGA
TGCTCCACGCCCAGTCGCGTACCGTCTTCATGGGAGAAAATAATACTGTTGATGGGTGTCTGGTCAGAGA
CATCAAGAAATAACGCCGGAACATTAGTGCAGGCAGCTTCCACAGCAATGGCATCCTGGTCATCCAGCGG
ATAGTTAATGATCAGCCCACTGACGCGTTGCGCGAGAAGATTGTGCACCGCCGCTTTACAGGCTTCGACG
CCGCTTCGTTCTACCATCGACACCACCACGCTGGCACCCAGTTGATCGGCGCGAGATTTAATCGCCGCGA
CAATTTGCGACGGCGCGTGCAGGGCCAGACTGGAGGTGGCAACGCCAATCAGCAACGACTGTTTGCCCGC
CAGTTGTTGTGCCACGCGGTTGGGAATGTAATTCAGCTCCGCCATCGCCGCTTCCACTTTTTCCCGCGTT
TTCGCAGAAACGTGGCTGGCCTGGTTCACCACGCGGGAAACGGTCTGATAAGAGACACCGGCATACTCTG
CGACATCGTATAACGTTACTGGTTTCACATTCACCACCCTGAATTGACTCTCTTCCGGGCGCTATCATGC
CATACCGCGAAAGGTTTTGCGCCATTCGATGGTGTCCGGGATCTCGACGCTCTCCCTTATGCGACTCCTG
CATTAGGAAGCAGCCCAGTAGTAGGTTGAGGCCGTTGAGCACCGCCGCCGCAAGGAATGGTGCATGCAAG
GAGATGGCGCCCAACAGTCCCCCGGCCACGGGGCCTGCCACCATACCCACGCCGAAACAAGCGCTCATGA
GCCCGAAGTGGCGAGCCCGATCTTCCCCATCGGTGATGTCGGCGATATAGGCGCCAGCAACCGCACCTGT
GGCGCCGGTGATGCCGGCCACGATGCGTCCGGCGTAGAGGATCG
